>Addgene plasmid #201551 | pAc5.1-V5-HisB-ObKHC-wt-HaloTag | addgene full sequence | sequence record 414438 | Addgene NGS Result
CAAGAATTAATTCTATATTCTAAAAACACAAATGATACTTCTAAAAAAAAATCATGAATGGCATCAACTC
TGAATCAAATCTTTGCAGATGCACCTACTTCTCATTTCCACTGTCACATCATTTTTCCAGATCTCGCTGC
CTGTTATGTGGCCCACAAACCAAGACACGTTTTATGGCCATTAAAGCTGGCTGATCGTCGCCAAACACCA
AATACATAATGAATATGTACACATTCGAGAAAGAAGCGATCAAAGAAGCGTCTTCGGGCGGAGTAGGAGA
ATGCGGAGGAGAAGGAGAACGAGCTGATCTAGTATCTCTCCACAATCCAATGCCAACTGACCAACTGGCC
ATATTCGGAGCAATTTGAAGCCAATTTCCATCGCCTGGCGATCGCTCCATTCTTGGCTATATGTTTTTCA
CCGTTACCCGGGGCCATTTTCAAAGACTCGTCGGCAAGATAAGATTGTGTCACTCGCTGTCTCTCTTCAT
TTGTCGAAGAATGCTGAGGAATTTCGCGATGACGTCGGCGAGTATTTTGAAGAATGAGAATAATTTGTAT
TTATACGAAAATCAGTTAGTGGAATTTTCTACAAAAACATGTTATCTATAGATAATTTTGTTGCAAAATA
TGTTGACTATGACAAAGATTGTATGTATATACCTTTAATGTATTCTCATTTTCTTATGTATTTATAATGG
CAATGATGATACTGATGATATTTTAAGATGATGCCAGACCAAAAGGCTTGAATTTCTGCGTCTTTTGCCG
AACGCAGTGCATGTGCAATTGTTGTTTTTTGGAATATTCAATTTTCGGACTGTCCGCTTTGATTTCAGTT
TCTTGGCTTATTCAAAAAGCAAAGTAAAGCCAAAAAAGCGAGATGGCAATACCAAATGCGGCAAAACGGT
AGTGGAAGGAAAGGGGTGCGGGGCAGCGGAAGGAAGGGTGGGGCGGGGCGTGGCGGGGTCTGTGGCTGGG
CGCGACGTCACCGACGTTGGAGCCACTCCTTTGACCATGTGTGCGTGTGTGTATTATTCGTGTCTCGCCA
CTCGCCGGTTGTTTTTTTCTTTTTATGCTGCGCTCTCTCTAGCGCCATCTCGCTTACGCATGCTCAACGC
ACCGCATGTTGCCGTTTCCTTTTATGCGTCATTTTGGCTCGAAATAGGCAATTATTTAAACAAAGATTAG
TCAACGAAAACGCTAAAATAAATAAGTCTACAATATGGTTACTTATTGCCATGTGTGTGCAGCCAACGAT
AGCAACAAAAGCAACAACACAGGTGGCTTTCCCTCTTTCACTTTTTGTTTGCAAGCCGCGTGCGAGCAAG
ACGGCACGACCGGCAAACGCAATTACGCTGACAAAGAGCAGACGAAGTTTTGGCGAAAAACATCAAGGCG
CCTGATACGAATGCATTTGCAATAACAATTGCGATATTTAATATTGTTTATGAAGCTGTTTGACTTCAAA
ACACACAAAAAAAAAAATAAAACAAATTATTTGAAAGAGAATTAGGAATCGGACGCTTATCGTTAGGGTA
ACAACAAGAAATGCTTACTGAGTCACAGCCTCTGGAAAACTGCCGCAAGCCAGAGAGAGAGAGAAAAAGA
GGGAGAGCAGCTTAGACCGCATGTGCTTGTGTGTGAGGCGTCTCTCTCTTCGTCTCTGTTGCGCAAACGC
ATAGACTGCACTGAAAAAATCGATTACCTATTTTTTATGAATGAATATTTGCACTATTACTATTCAAAAC
TATTAAGATAGCAATCACATTCAATAGCCAAATACTATACCACCTGAGCGATGCAACGAAATGATCAATT
TGAGCAAAAATGCTGCATATTTAGGACGGCATCATTATAGAAATGCTTCTTGCTGTGTACTTTTCTCTCG
TCTGGCAGCTGTTTCGCCGTTATTGTTAAAACCGGCTTAAGTTAGGTGTGTTTTCTACGACTAGTGAATG
CCCTACTAGAAGATGTGTGTTGCACAAAATGTCCCTGGAATAACCAATTTGAAGTGCAGATAGCAGTAAA
CGTAAGCTAATATGAATATTATTTAACTGTAATGTTTTAATATCGCTGGACATTACTAATAAACCCACTA
TAAACACATGTACATATGTATGTTTTGGCATACAATGAGTAGTTGGGGAAAAAATGTGTAAAAGCACCGT
GACCATCACAGCATAAAGATAACCAGCTGAAGTATCGAATATGAGTAACCCCCAAATTGAATCACATGCC
GCAACTGATAGGACCCATGGAAGTACACTCTTCATGGCGATATACAAGACACACACAAGCACGAACACCC
AGTTGCGGAGGAAATTCTCCGTAAATGAAAACCCAATCGGCGAACAATTCATACCCATATATGGTAAAAG
TTTTGAACGCGACTTGAGAGCGGAGAGCATTGCGGCTGATAAGGTTTTAGCGCTAAGCGGGCTTTATAAA
ACGGGCTGCGGGACCAGTTTTCATATCACTACCGTTTGAGTTCTTGTGCTGTGTGGATACTCCTCCCGAC
ACAAAGCCGCTCCATCAGCCAGCAGTCGTCTAATCCAGAGACCCCGGATCGGGGTACCTACTAGTCCAGT
GTGGTGGATCAACATGGATGCATCTTCAGAATGCAATATTAAAGTCATATGCCGGGTGAGACCTCTCAAT
GATGCAGAAGAGCGAGCAGGCTCCAAGTTTATACTCAAATTTCCTACCGATGATTCTATAAGTATAGCTG
GTAAAGTGTTCGTTTTTGATAAAGTGCTCAAGCCAAACGTAAGTCAAGAGTACGTCTACAATGTTGGCGC
ACAGCCGATTGTGGCTGATGTCCTTAGTGGATATAACGGGACTATTTTCGCCTACGGTCAAACCAGTTCC
GGAAAGACGCACACAATGGAAGGAGTCCTTGATAAACCGTCTATGCACGGCATCATTCCGCGCATAGTTC
AGGACATATTCAATTATATATACGGGATGGATGAGAACCTAGAGTTCCACATAAAGATTTCCTACTATGA
AATATACTTGGATAAAATAAGAGATCTCCTCGATGTAACTAAAACGAACTTGTCAGTGCACGAGGACAAA
AATCGCGTACCGTATGTCAAGGGAGCCACTGAGAGATTTGTCAGTAGCCCGGAGGAGGTTATGGAAGTTA
TTGATGAGGGTAAAAATAACCGGCATGTCGCTGTAACCAACATGAACGAGCACAGTTCAAGGTCTCACTC
CGTGTTTTTGATCAACGTAAAACAGGAGAACGTCGAAACGCAAAAGAAACTTTCCGGAAAACTGTACCTT
GTGGACCTTGCCGGATCAGAAAAGGTGTCTAAAACGGGCGCGGAAGGAGCGGTTCTCGACGAGGCAAAAA
ACATTAATAAGAGTCTTAGCGCACTGGGGAATGTTATCAGCGCGCTCGCTGATGGGAACAAGAGCCATGT
CCCCTACCGAGATAGTAAACTGACGCGGATCTTGCAAGAATCTCTTGGAGGCAATGCAAGGACAACCATG
GTCATATGCTGTAGTCCTGCTTCCTACAATGAAAGCGAAACCAAATCAACACTCCTGTTCGGTCAAAGGG
CGAAAACTATCAAGAATGTTGTCAGTGTAAACGAAGAATTGACGGCCGACGAGTGGAAGCGCAGATATGA
GAAGGAAAAGGAGAAATGCACGAAATTGAAAGCTACGCTCGCCAGACTTGAATCTGAACTGCAAAAATGG
CGAACAGGCCAACCCGTATCTGTTGATGACCAGGTGGATCTCAAGGCTGATATACCTGCGGAATCCCCCG
CGACAAGTACCACATCCTTGGCTGGGAATATGGTGGTATCAATGAATGAAGGAGACCGCTCACAACTGGA
GGAGGAGCGATTGAAGCTGTATCAGCAACTCGACGACAAGGATGACGAGATCAATAATCAGAGCCAGCTC
ATAGAGAAATTGAATGAACAAATGATGGAGCAAGAAGAACTCATATCCCAATCACGGAAGGATTACGAGA
ATCTTCAGCAAGAGATGAGCCGAATCCAGAGCGACAATGAGTCTGCTAAGGACGAAGTGAAAGAAGTGCT
GCAAGCATTGGAGGAATTGGCGATGAACTATGACCAAAAGTCCCAGGAAGTGGAAAACAAGAATAAGGAG
AATGAGAATCTCTCCGATGAGTTGTCCCAAAAACTTAGTACCCTTAATTCACTCCAGAATGAACTGGATC
AACTAAAGGACAGCAGTATGCATCACCGCAAGCGCGTGACCGACATGATGATCAACCTTCTCAAGGACCT
GGGAGATGGAGGTGGAGGTTCAATGGCGGAAATAGGCACGGGCTTTCCGTTTGACCCTCACTACGTTGAG
GTACTTGGGGAACGGATGCATTACGTAGATGTAGGGCCAAGAGACGGGACGCCGGTACTCTTCCTGCACG
GGAATCCAACGAGCAGCTACGTGTGGAGAAATATCATCCCGCATGTCGCCCCGACTCATAGGTGTATAGC
TCCAGATTTGATTGGCATGGGAAAATCAGATAAACCTGATCTTGGTTACTTTTTTGACGACCATGTGAGG
TTTATGGACGCATTCATAGAGGCGCTTGGTCTCGAGGAGGTTGTACTTGTCATACATGACTGGGGTTCTG
CACTCGGCTTCCACTGGGCAAAGCGCAATCCTGAAAGGGTAAAAGGCATCGCATTTATGGAGTTTATTCG
GCCTATTCCCACGTGGGATGAATGGCCGGAATTTGCTAGAGAGACGTTTCAGGCATTTCGCACCACGGAT
GTAGGGCGGAAACTTATTATTGACCAAAATGTATTCATAGAGGGGACTCTTCCGATGGGTGTTGTGAGGC
CGCTTACTGAGGTGGAAATGGATCACTATAGAGAGCCTTTCCTTAATCCAGTCGACCGAGAGCCTCTGTG
GCGGTTCCCCAATGAACTTCCCATAGCGGGAGAACCGGCCAACATTGTCGCGCTGGTCGAGGAATACATG
GACTGGCTGCATCAGAGCCCCGTACCAAAATTGTTGTTTTGGGGAACGCCAGGGGTGCTGATACCTCCCG
CAGAGGCGGCCAGACTCGCGAAATCCCTCCCCAATTGTAAAGCCGTTGATATAGGGCCCGGTTTGAATCT
TTTGCAAGAGGATAATCCAGATTTGATAGGTTCTGAGATTGCGAGATGGTTGAGCACACTGGAAATCTCA
GGCTAACGAAGGTAAGCCTATCCCTAACCCTCTCCTCGGTCTCGATTCTACGCGTACCGGTCATCATCAC
CATCACCATTGAGTTTAAACCCGCTGATCAGCCTCGACTGTGCCTTCTAAGGCCTGAGCTCGCTGATCAG
CCTCGATCGAGGATCCAGACATGATAAGATACATTGATGAGTTTGGACAAACCACAACTAGAATGCAGTG
AAAAAAATGCTTTATTTGTGAAATTTGTGATGCTATTGCTTTATTTGTAACCATTATAAGCTGCAATAAA
CAAGTTAACAACAACAATTGCATTCATTTTATGTTTCAGGTTCAGGGGGAGGTGTGGGAGGTTTTTTAAA
GCAAGTAAAACCTCTACAAATGTGGTATGGCTGATTATGATCAGTCGACCGATGCCCTTGAGAGCCTTCA
ACCCAGTCAGCTCCTTCCGGTGGGCGCGGGGCATGACTATCGTCGCCGCACTTATGACTGTCTTCTTTAT
CATGCAACTCGTAGGACAGGTGCCGGCAGCGCTCTGGGTCATTTTCGGCGAGGACCGCTTTCGCTGGAGC
GCGACGATGATCGGCCTGTCGCTTGCGGTATTCGGAATCTTGCACGCCCTCGCTCAAGCCTTCGTCACTG
GTCCCGCCACCAAACGTTTCGGCGAGAAGCAGGCCATTATCGCCGGCATGGCGGCCGACGCGCTGGGCTA
CGTCTTGCTGGCGTTCGCGACGCGAGGCTGGATGGCCTTCCCCATTATGATTCTTCTCGCTTCCGGCGGC
ATCGGGATGCCCGCGTTGCAGGCCATGCTGTCCAGGCAGGTAGATGACGACCATCAGGGACAGCTTCAAG
GCCAGCAAAAGGCCAGGAACCGTAAAAAGGCCGCGTTGCTGGCGTTTTTCCATAGGCTCCGCCCCCCTGA
CGAGCATCACAAAAATCGACGCTCAAGTCAGAGGTGGCGAAACCCGACAGGACTATAAAGATACCAGGCG
TTTCCCCCTGGAAGCTCCCTCGTGCGCTCTCCTGTTCCGACCCTGCCGCTTACCGGATACCTGTCCGCCT
TTCTCCCTTCGGGAAGCGTGGCGCTTTCTCATAGCTCACGCTGTAGGTATCTCAGTTCGGTGTAGGTCGT
TCGCTCCAAGCTGGGCTGTGTGCACGAACCCCCCGTTCAGCCCGACCGCTGCGCCTTATCCGGTAACTAT
CGTCTTGAGTCCAACCCGGTAAGACACGACTTATCGCCACTGGCAGCAGCCACTGGTAACAGGATTAGCA
GAGCGAGGTATGTAGGCGGTGCTACAGAGTTCTTGAAGTGGTGGCCTAACTACGGCTACACTAGAAGGAC
AGTATTTGGTATCTGCGCTCTGCTGAAGCCAGTTACCTTCGGAAAAAGAGTTGGTAGCTCTTGATCCGGC
AAACAAACCACCGCTGGTAGCGGTGGTTTTTTTGTTTGCAAGCAGCAGATTACGCGCAGAAAAAAAGGAT
CTCAAGAAGATCCTTTGATCTTTTCTACGGGGTCTGACGCTCAGTGGAACGAAAACTCACGTTAAGGGAT
TTTGGTCATGAGATTATCAAAAAGGATCTTCACCTAGATCCTTTTAAATTAAAAATGAAGTTTTAAATCA
ATCTAAAGTATATATGAGTAAACTTGGTCTGACAGTTACCAATGCTTAATCAGTGAGGCACCTATCTCAG
CGATCTGTCTATTTCGTTCATCCATAGTTGCCTGACTCCCCGTCGTGTAGATAACTACGATACGGGAGGG
CTTACCATCTGGCCCCAGTGCTGCAATGATACCGCGAGACCCACGCTCACCGGCTCCAGATTTATCAGCA
ATAAACCAGCCAGCCGGAAGGGCCGAGCGCAGAAGTGGTCCTGCAACTTTATCCGCCTCCATCCAGTCTA
TTAATTGTTGCCGGGAAGCTAGAGTAAGTAGTTCGCCAGTTAATAGTTTGCGCAACGTTGTTGCCATTGC
TGCAGGCATCGTGGTGTCACGCTCGTCGTTTGGTATGGCTTCATTCAGCTCCGGTTCCCAACGATCAAGG
CGAGTTACATGATCCCCCATGTTGTGCAAAAAAGCGGTTAGCTCCTTCGGTCCTCCGATCGTTGTCAGAA
GTAAGTTGGCCGCAGTGTTATCACTCATGGTTATGGCAGCACTGCATAATTCTCTTACTGTCATGCCATC
CGTAAGATGCTTTTCTGTGACTGGTGAGTACTCAACCAAGTCATTCTGAGAATAGTGTATGCGGCGACCG
AGTTGCTCTTGCCCGGCGTCAACACGGGATAATACCGCGCCACATAGCAGAACTTTAAAAGTGCTCATCA
TTGGAAAACGTTCTTCGGGGCGAAAACTCTCAAGGATCTTACCGCTGTTGAGATCCAGTTCGATGTAACC
CACTCGTGCACCCAACTGATCTTCAGCATCTTTTACTTTCACCAGCGTTTCTGGGTGAGCAAAAACAGGA
AGGCAAAATGCCGCAAAAAAGGGAATAAGGGCGACACGGAAATGTTGAATACTCATACTCTTCCTTTTTC
AATATTATTGAAGCATTTATCAGGGTTATTGTCTCATGAGCGGATACATATTTGAATGTATTTAGAAAAA
TAAACAAATAGGGGTTCCGCGCACATTTCCCCGAAAAGTGCCACCTGACGTCTAAGAAACCATTATTATC
ATGACATTAACCTATAAAAATAGGCGTATCACGAGGCCCTTTCGTCTT
Features (pLannotate 1.2.2; 10 found; start..end, strand, type, name):
     53..2562    +  promoter       Ac5 promoter: Drosophila melanogaster actin 5C promoter
   2604..4301    +  CDS            KINH_DORPE (fragment): Experimental evidence at protein level: Swiss-Prot protein existence level 1. Kinesin is a microtubule-associated force-producing protein that may play a role in organelle transport. From Doryteuthis pealeii (Longfin inshore squid) (Loligo pealeii).
   4293..5171    +  CDS            dhaA: DHAA_PSEPV - Experimental evidence at protein level: Swiss-Prot protein existence level 1. Catalyzes hydrolytic cleavage of carbon-halogen bonds in halogenated aliphatic compounds, leading to the formation of the corresponding primary alcohols, halide ions and protons. Has a broad substrate specificity, as it is able to dehalogenate mono- and di- chlorinated and brominated alkanes (up to at least C10), and the two isomers of 1,3-dichloropropene to 3-chloroallyl alcohol; the highest activity was found with 1,2-dibromoethane, while no activity was observed with the analog 1,2-dichloroethane. Fro
   5191..5232    +  CDS            V5 tag: epitope tag from simian virus 5
   5332..5466    -  polyA_signal   SV40 poly(A) signal: SV40 polyadenylation signal
   5489..5573    -  CDS            large T antigen (fragment): large T antigen from SV40 (simian virus 40)
   5574..6021    +  CDS            TcR (fragment): tetracycline efflux protein; tet; confers resistance to tetracycline
   6067..6655    -  rep_origin     ori: high-copy-number ColE1/pMB1/pBR322/pUC origin of replication
   6826..7686    -  CDS            AmpR: β-lactamase; bla; confers resistance to ampicillin, carbenicillin, and related antibiotics
   7687..7791    -  promoter       AmpR promoter: bla
