[The description below was written by a language model from this plasmid's Addgene catalogue record and pLannotate feature annotations shown in this document.]
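Description:
pAc5.1-V5-HisB-ObKHC-wt-HaloTag is an insect expression plasmid built on the pAc5.1 V5-HisB backbone for producing a truncated, wild-type kinesin-1 (KIF5) motor from Octopus bimaculoides in Drosophila S2 cells. It is propagated in E. coli as a high-copy plasmid through a ColE1/pUC-type origin and selected with ampicillin via the β-lactamase gene and its own promoter. The record lists no insect-cell selection marker. The catalogue gives a total size of about 7.9 kb, in close agreement with the 7,888 nt sequenced record. Short fragments annotated as tetracycline resistance and SV40 large T antigen appear to be non-functional backbone remnants.

Expression is driven by the strong, constitutive Drosophila actin 5C (Ac5) promoter and terminated by an SV40 polyadenylation signal. The insert, assembled by Gibson cloning, is a partial kinesin-1 heavy chain coding sequence that was codon-optimized for Drosophila. The annotation tool matched it to the homologous squid kinesin heavy chain, which reflects similarity among cephalopod kinesins rather than a different source species. The motor is fused at its C terminus to HaloTag, annotated as the dhaA haloalkane dehalogenase from which HaloTag is derived. This tag binds chloroalkane ligands covalently, allowing labeling with fluorescent dyes or capture on surfaces. A backbone V5 epitope lies just downstream of HaloTag, but the record does not say whether it is translated in frame with the fusion.

The "wt" label and the associated publication on temperature-dependent RNA editing in octopus suggest that this construct is the unedited reference motor for comparison with edited variants, though the record does not state this.
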