Addgene plasmid #201551: pAc5.1-V5-HisB-ObKHC-wt-HaloTag
Purpose: Expresses wild-type Octopus kinesin-1 motor with HaloTag in Drosophila S2 cells
Depositing lab: Joshua Rosenthal. Depositing organization: Marine Biological Laboratory. Publication: Temperature-dependent RNA editing in octopus extensively recodes the neural proteome. Birk MA, Liscovitch-Brauer N, Dominguez MJ, McNeme S, Yue Y, Hoff JD, Twersky I, Verhey KJ, Sutton RB, Eisenberg E, Rosenthal JJC. Cell. 2023 Jun 8;186(12):2544-2555.e13. doi: 10.1016/j.cell.2023.05.004. Epub 2023 Jun 8. PubMed 37295402.
Backbone
  Vector backbone: pAc5.1 V5-HisB
  Backbone size w/o insert (bp): 5329
  Total vector size (bp): 7912
  Vector type: Insect Expression
Growth in bacteria
  Bacterial resistance: Ampicillin, 100 μg/mL
  Growth temperature: 37°C
  Growth strain: DH5alpha
  Copy number: High Copy
Gene/Insert
  Gene/Insert name: Kinesin-1 (partial) (alt name: KIF5)
  Species: Octopus bimaculoides
  Insert size (bp): 2580
  Mutation: Codon-optimized for Drosophila expression
  GenBank ID: XP_014767912
  Promoter: Ac5
  Tag / fusion protein: HaloTag (C terminal on insert)
  Cloning method: Gibson Cloning
  Sequencing primers: 5′ AGCCAGCAGTCGTCTAATC; 3′ CATTCTAGTTGTGGTTTGTCC
Terms and licenses: Academic/Nonprofit Terms; Industry Terms: Not Available to Industry
How to cite: pAc5.1-V5-HisB-ObKHC-wt-HaloTag was a gift from Joshua Rosenthal (Addgene plasmid # 201551 ; http://n2t.net/addgene:201551 ; RRID:Addgene_201551)
